>Addgene plasmid #212738 | YIp211-ADH-myc-E3(1) C885A-CUbo-VSV | addgene full sequence | sequence record 420138 | Addgene NGS Result
TCTTCCGCTTCCTCGCTCACTGACTCGCTGCGCTCGGTCGTTCGGCTGCGGCGAGCGGTATCAGCTCACT
CAAAGGCGGTAATACGGTTATCCACAGAATCAGGGGATAACGCAGGAAAGAACATGTGAGCAAAAGGCCA
GCAAAAGGCCAGGAACCGTAAAAAGGCCGCGTTGCTGGCGTTTTTCCATAGGCTCCGCCCCCCTGACGAG
CATCACAAAAATCGACGCTCAAGTCAGAGGTGGCGAAACCCGACAGGACTATAAAGATACCAGGCGTTTC
CCCCTGGAAGCTCCCTCGTGCGCTCTCCTGTTCCGACCCTGCCGCTTACCGGATACCTGTCCGCCTTTCT
CCCTTCGGGAAGCGTGGCGCTTTCTCATAGCTCACGCTGTAGGTATCTCAGTTCGGTGTAGGTCGTTCGC
TCCAAGCTGGGCTGTGTGCACGAACCCCCCGTTCAGCCCGACCGCTGCGCCTTATCCGGTAACTATCGTC
TTGAGTCCAACCCGGTAAGACACGACTTATCGCCACTGGCAGCAGCCACTGGTAACAGGATTAGCAGAGC
GAGGTATGTAGGCGGTGCTACAGAGTTCTTGAAGTGGTGGCCTAACTACGGCTACACTAGAAGAACAGTA
TTTGGTATCTGCGCTCTGCTGAAGCCAGTTACCTTCGGAAAAAGAGTTGGTAGCTCTTGATCCGGCAAAC
AAACCACCGCTGGTAGCGGTGGTTTTTTTGTTTGCAAGCAGCAGATTACGCGCAGAAAAAAAGGATCTCA
AGAAGATCCTTTGATCTTTTCTACGGGGTCTGACGCTCAGTGGAACGAAAACTCACGTTAAGGGATTTTG
GTCATGAGATTATCAAAAAGGATCTTCACCTAGATCCTTTTAAATTAAAAATGAAGTTTTAAATCAATCT
AAAGTATATATGAGTAAACTTGGTCTGACAGTTACCAATGCTTAATCAGTGAGGCACCTATCTCAGCGAT
CTGTCTATTTCGTTCATCCATAGTTGCCTGACTCCCCGTCGTGTAGATAACTACGATACGGGAGGGCTTA
CCATCTGGCCCCAGTGCTGCAATGATACCGCGAGACCCACGCTCACCGGCTCCAGATTTATCAGCAATAA
ACCAGCCAGCCGGAAGGGCCGAGCGCAGAAGTGGTCCTGCAACTTTATCCGCCTCCATCCAGTCTATTAA
TTGTTGCCGGGAAGCTAGAGTAAGTAGTTCGCCAGTTAATAGTTTGCGCAACGTTGTTGCCATTGCTACA
GGCATCGTGGTGTCACGCTCGTCGTTTGGTATGGCTTCATTCAGCTCCGGTTCCCAACGATCAAGGCGAG
TTACATGATCCCCCATGTTGTGCAAAAAAGCGGTTAGCTCCTTCGGTCCTCCGATCGTTGTCAGAAGTAA
GTTGGCCGCAGTGTTATCACTCATGGTTATGGCAGCACTGCATAATTCTCTTACTGTCATGCCATCCGTA
AGATGCTTTTCTGTGACTGGTGAGTACTCAACCAAGTCATTCTGAGAATAGTGTATGCGGCGACCGAGTT
GCTCTTGCCCGGCGTCAATACGGGATAATACCGCGCCACATAGCAGAACTTTAAAAGTGCTCATCATTGG
AAAACGTTCTTCGGGGCGAAAACTCTCAAGGATCTTACCGCTGTTGAGATCCAGTTCGATGTAACCCACT
CGTGCACCCAACTGATCTTCAGCATCTTTTACTTTCACCAGCGTTTCTGGGTGAGCAAAAACAGGAAGGC
AAAATGCCGCAAAAAAGGGAATAAGGGCGACACGGAAATGTTGAATACTCATACTCTTCCTTTTTCAATA
TTATTGAAGCATTTATCAGGGTTATTGTCTCATGAGCGGATACATATTTGAATGTATTTAGAAAAATAAA
CAAATAGGGGTTCCGCGCACATTTCCCCGAAAAGTGCCACCTGACGTCTAAGAAACCATTATTATCATGA
CATTAACCTATAAAAATAGGCGTATCACGAGGCCAGCTTTTCAATTCATCATTTTTTTTTTATTCTTTTT
TTTGATTTCGGTTTCCTTGAAATTTTTTTGATTCGGTAATCTCCGAACAGAAGGAAGAACGAAGGAAGGA
GCACAGACTTAGATTGGTATATATACGCATATGTAGTGTTGAAGAAACATGAAATTGCCCAGTATTCTTA
ACCCAACTGCACAGAACAAAAACATGCAGGAAACGAAGATAAATCATGTCGAAAGCTACATATAAGGAAC
GTGCTGCTACTCATCCTAGTCCTGTTGCTGCCAAGCTATTTAATATCATGCACGAAAAGCAAACAAACTT
GTGTGCTTCATTGGATGTTCGTACCACCAAGGAATTACTGGAGTTAGTTGAAGCATTAGGTCCCAAAATT
TGTTTACTAAAAACACATGTGGATATCTTGACTGATTTTTCCATGGAGGGCACAGTTAAGCCGCTAAAGG
CATTATCCGCCAAGTACAATTTTTTACTCTTCGAAGACAGAAAATTTGCTGACATTGGTAATACAGTCAA
ATTGCAGTACTCTGCGGGTGTATACAGAATAGCAGAATGGGCAGACATTACGAATGCACACGGTGTGGTG
GGCCCAGGTATTGTTAGCGGTTTGAAGCAGGCGGCAGAAGAAGTAACAAAGGAACCTAGAGGCCTTTTGA
TGTTAGCAGAATTGTCATGCAAGGGCTCCCTATCTACTGGAGAATATACTAAGGGTACTGTTGACATTGC
GAAGAGCGACAAAGATTTTGTTATCGGCTTTATTGCTCAAAGAGACATGGGTGGAAGAGATGAAGGTTAC
GATTGGTTGATTATGACACCCGGTGTGGGTTTAGATGACAAGGGAGACGCATTGGGTCAACAGTATAGAA
CCGTGGATGATGTGGTCTCTACAGGATCTGACATTATTATTGTTGGAAGAGGACTATTTGCAAAGGGAAG
GGATGCTAAGGTAGAGGGTGAACGTTACAGAAAAGCAGGCTGGGAAGCATATTTGAGAAGATGCGGCCAG
CAAAACTAAAAAACTGTATTATAAGTAAATGCATGTATACTAAACTCACAAATTAGAGCTTCAATTTAAT
TATATCAGTTATTACCCGCCCTTTCGTCTCGCGCGTTTCGGTGATGACGGTGAAAACCTCTGACACATGC
AGCTCCCGGAGACGGTCACAGCTTGTCTGTAAGCGGATGCCGGGAGCAGACAAGCCCGTCAGGGCGCGTC
AGCGGGTGTTGGCGGGTGTCGGGGCTGGCTTAACTATGCGGCATCAGAGCAGATTGTACTGAGAGTGCAC
CATATGCGGTGTGAAATACCGCACAGATGCGTAAGGAGAAAATACCGCATCAGGCGCCATTCGCCATTCA
GGCTGCGCAACTGTTGGGAAGGGCGATCGGTGCGGGCCTCTTCGCTATTACGCCAGCTGGCGAAAGGGGG
ATGTGCTGCAAGGCGATTAAGTTGGGTAACGCCAGGGTTTTCCCAGTCACGACGTTGTAAAACGACGGCC
AGTGAATTCCTTTTGTTGTTTCCGGGTGTACAATATGGACTTCCTCTTTTCTGGCAACCAAACCCATACA
TCGGGATTCCTATAATACCTTCGTTGGTCTCCCTAACATGTAGGTGGCGGAGGGGAGATATACAATAGAA
CAGATACCAGACAAGACATAATGGGCTAAACAAGACTACACCAATTACACTGCCTCATTGATGGTGGTAC
ATAACGAACTAATACTGTAGCCCTAGACTTGATAGCCATCATCATATCGAAGTTTCACTACCCTTTTTCC
ATTTGCCATCTATTGAAGTAATAATAGGCGCATGCAACTTCTTTTCTTTTTTTTTCTTTTCTCTCTCCCC
CGTTGTTGTCTCACCATATCCGCAATGACAAAAAAATGATGGAAGACACTAAAGGAAAAAATTAACGACA
AAGACAGCACCAACAGATGTCGTTGTTCCAGAGCTGATGAGGGGTATCTCGAAGCACACGAAACTTTTTC
CTTCCTTCATTCACGCACACTACTCTCTAATGAGCAACGGTATACGGCCTTCCTTCCAGTTACTTGAATT
TGAAATAAAAAAAAGTTTGCTGTCTTGCTATCAAGTATAAATAGACCTGCAATTATTAATCTTTTGTTTC
CTCGTCATTGTTCTCGTTCCCTTTCTTCCTTGTTTCTTTTTCTGCACAATATTTCAAGCTATACCAAGCA
TACAATCAACTCCGGAATGGAACAAAAGCTTATTTCTGAAGAAGACTTGCAGATTTTCGTCAAGACTTTG
ACCGGTAAAACCATAACATTGGAAGTTGAATCTTCCGATACCATCGACAACGTTAAGTCGCGTATTCAAG
ACAAGGAAGGCATTCCACCTGATCAACAAAGATTGATCTTTGCCGGTAGACAGCTCGAGGACGGTAGAAC
GCTGTCTGATTACAACATTCAGCGTGAGTCCACCTTACATCTTGTGCTAAGGCTACGTGGCCTCATGCAG
ATTTTCGTCAAGACTTTGACCGGTAAAACCATAACATTGGAAGTTGAATCTTCCGATACCATCGACAACG
TTAAGTCGCGTATTCAAGACAAGGAAGGCATTCCACCTGATCAACAAAGATTGATCTTTGCCGGTAGACA
GCTCGAGGACGGTAGAACGCTGTCTGATTACAACATTCAGCGTGAGTCCACCTTACATCTTGTGCTAAGG
CTACGTGGCCTCGCTTCTGGTGCTGGCGGTTCTGAAGGTGGCGGATCTGAAGGTGGCACATCTGGCGCTA
CAAGATCTGCTTCTGGTGCTGGTGGATCTGAAGGTGGAGGTTCTGAAGGTGGTACCTCTGGTGCTACCTG
TGCTGTTTGTGGTTGGGCTTTGCCACACAACAGAATGCAAGCTTTGACCTCTTGTGAATGTACCATCTGT
CCAGACTGTTTCAGACAACACTTCACCATCGCTTTGAAGGAAAAGCACATCACCGACATGGTTTGTCCAG
CTTGTGGTAGACCAGACTTGACCGACGACACCCAATTGTTGTCTTACTTCTCTACCTTGGACATCCAATT
GAGAGAATCTTTGGAACCAGACGCTTACGCTTTGTTCCACAAGAAGTTGACCGAAGGTGTTTTGATGAGA
GACCCAAAGTTCTTGTGGTGTGCTCAATGTTCTTTCGGTTTCATCTACGAAAGAGAACAATTGGAAGCTA
CCTGTCCACAATGTCACCAAACCTTCTGTGTTAGATGTAAGAGACAATGGGAAGAACAACACAGAGGTAG
ATCATGTGAAGACTTCCAAAACTGGAAGAGAATGAACGACCCAGAATACCAAGCTCAAGGTTTGGCTATG
TACTTGCAAGAAAACGGTATCGACTGTCCAAAGTGTAAGTTCTCTTACGCTTTGGCTAGAGGTGGTGCTA
TGCACTTCCACTGTACCCAATGTAGACACCAATTCTGTTCTGGTTGTTACAACGCTTTCTACGCTAAGAA
CAAGTGTCCAGAACCAAACTGTAGAGTTAAGAAGTCTTTGCACGGTCACCACCCAAGAGACTGTTTGTTC
TACTTGAGAGACTGGACCGCTTTGAGATTGCAAAAGTTGTTGCAAGACAACAACGTTATGTTCAACACCG
AACCACCAGCTGGTGCTAGAGCTGTTCCAGGTGGTGGTTGTAGAGTTATCGAACAAAAGGAAGTTCCAAA
CGGTTTGAGAGACGAAGCTTGTGGTAAGGAAACCCCAGCTGGTTACGCTGGTTTGTGTCAAGCTCACTAC
AAGGAATACTTGGTTTCTTTGATCAACGCTCACTCTTTGGACCCAGCTACCTTGTACGAAGTTGAAGAAT
TGGAAACCGCTACCGAAAGATACTTGCACGTTAGACCACAACCATTGGCTGGTGAAGACCCACCAGCTTA
CCAAGCTAGATTGTTGCAAAAGTTGACCGAAGAAGTTCCATTGGGTCAATCTATCCCAAGAAGAAGAAAG
GGATCCGCTTCTGGTGCTGGTGGATCTGAAGGTGGAGGTTCTGAAGGTGGTACCTCTGGTGCTAGCGGTG
TTCAAGTTGAAACCATCTCTCCAGGTGACGGTAGAACCTTCCCAAAGAGAGGTCAAACCTGTGTTGTTCA
CTACACCGGTATGTTGGAAGACGGTAAGAAGTTCGACTCTTCTAGAGACAGAAACAAGCCATTCAAGTTC
ATGTTGGGTAAGCAAGAAGTTATCAGAGGTTGGGAAGAAGGTGTTGCTCAAATGTCTGTTGGTCAAAGAG
CTAAGTTGACCATCTCTCCAGACTACGCTTACGGTGCTACCGGTCACCCAGGTATTATCCCACCACACGC
TACCTTGGTTTTCGACGTTGAATTGTTGAAGTTGGAAGGGTCGACCGGTATCCCACCAGACCAACAAAGA
TTGATCTTCGCTGGTAAGCAATTGGAAGACGGTAGAACCTTGTCTGACTACAACATCCAAAAGGAATCTA
CCTTGCACTTGGTTTTGAGATTGAGAGGTGTTTTAATTAATTATACTGACATAGAAATGAACAGATTGGG
AAAGTAGGGCCCTAGCGGCCTGCAGCCAAGCTAATTCCGGGCGAATTTCTTATGATTTATGATTTTTATT
ATTAAATAAGTTATAAAAAAAATAAGTGTATACAAATTTTAAAGTGACTCTTAGGTTTTAAAACGAAAAT
TCTTATTCTTGAGTAACTCTTTCCTGTAGGTCAGGTTGCTTTCTCAGGTATAGCATGAGGTCGCTCTTAT
TGACCACACCTCTACCGGCATGCAAGCTTGGCGTAATCATGGTCATAGCTGTTTCCTGTGTGAAATTGTT
ATCCGCTCACAATTCCACACAACATACGAGCCGGAAGCATAAAGTGTAAAGCCTGGGGTGCCTAATGAGT
GAGCTAACTCACATTAATTGCGTTGCGCTCACTGCCCGCTTTCCAGTCGGGAAACCTGTCGTGCCAGCTG
CATTAATGAATCGGCCAACGCGCGGGGAGAGGCGGTTTGCGTATTGGGCGC
Features (pLannotate 1.2.2; 18 found; start..end, strand, type, name):
    183..771     -  rep_origin     ori: high-copy-number ColE1/pMB1/pBR322/pUC origin of replication
    942..1802    -  CDS            AmpR: β-lactamase; bla; confers resistance to ampicillin, carbenicillin, and related antibiotics
   1803..1907    -  promoter       AmpR promoter: bla
   2000..2215    +  promoter       URA3 promoter: S. cerevisiae URA3
   2216..3019    +  CDS            URA3: orotidine-5'-phosphate decarboxylase, required for uracil biosynthesis; S. cerevisiae URA3; yeast auxotrophic marker, counterselectable with 5-fluoroorotic acid (5-FOA)
   3108..3143    +  CDS            rop (fragment): Rop protein, which maintains plasmids at low copy number; rop
   3245..3344    +  misc_feature   bom (fragment): basis of mobility region from pBR322
   3350..3507    -  CDS            lacZα (fragment): LacZα fragment of β-galactosidase; lacZ fragment
   3815..4211    +  promoter       ADH1 promoter: S. cerevisiae ADH1; promoter for alcohol dehydrogenase 1
   4247..4699    +  CDS            UBIQP_XENLA (fragment): Experimental evidence at protein level: Swiss-Prot protein existence level 1. Ubiquitin exists either covalently attached to another protein, or free (unanchored). When covalently bound, it is conjugated to target proteins via an isopeptide bond either as a monomer (monoubiquitin), a polymer linked via different Lys residues of the ubiquitin (polyubiquitin chains) or a linear polymer linked via the initiator Met of the ubiquitin (linear polyubiquitin chains). Polyubiquitin chains, when attached to a target protein, have different functions depending on the Lys residue of the ubiquitin that is
   4829..5950    +  CDS            RNF31 (fragment): RNF31_HUMAN - Also known as ZIBRA From Homo sapiens (Human).
   6017..6337    +  CDS            FKBP1A: FKB1A_HUMAN - Also known as FKBP1, FKBP12. Experimental evidence at protein level: Swiss-Prot protein existence level 1. Keeps in an inactive conformation TGFBR1, the TGF-beta type I serine/threonine kinase receptor, preventing TGF-beta receptor activation in absence of ligand. Recruits SMAD7 to ACVR1B which prevents the association of SMAD2 and SMAD3 with the activin receptor complex, thereby blocking the activin signal. May modulate the RYR1 calcium channel activity. PPIases accelerate the folding of proteins. It catalyzes the cis-trans isomerization of proline imidic peptide bonds in oligop
   6329..6466    +  CDS            UBIQ_LUMTE (fragment): Experimental evidence at protein level: Swiss-Prot protein existence level 1. Ubiquitin exists either covalently attached to another protein, or free (unanchored). When covalently bound, it is conjugated to target proteins via an isopeptide bond either as a monomer (monoubiquitin), a polymer linked via different Lys residues of the ubiquitin (polyubiquitin chains) or a linear polymer linked via the initiator Met of the ubiquitin (linear polyubiquitin chains). Polyubiquitin chains, when attached to a target protein, have different functions depending on the Lys residue of the ubiquitin that is
   6551..6738    +  terminator     ADH1 terminator: S. cerevisiae ADH1; transcription terminator for the S. cerevisiae alcohol dehydrogenase 1 (ADH1) gene
   6786..6802    -  protein_bind   lac operator: The lac repressor binds to the lac operator to inhibit transcription in E. coli. This inhibition can be relieved by adding lactose or isopropyl-β-D-thiogalactopyranoside (IPTG). lac repressor encoded by lacI
   6810..6840    -  promoter       lac promoter: promoter for the E. coli lac operon
   6855..6876    -  protein_bind   CAP binding site: CAP binding activates transcription in the presence of cAMP. E. coli catabolite activator protein
   6889..6981    -  CDS            lacI (fragment): lac repressor; lacI; The lac repressor binds to the lac operator to inhibit transcription in E. coli. This inhibition can be relieved by adding lactose or isopropyl-β-D-thiogalactopyranoside (IPTG).
