[The description below was written by a language model from this plasmid's Addgene catalogue record and pLannotate feature annotations shown in this document.]
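Description:
YIp211-ADH-myc-E3(1) C885A-CUbo-VSV is a 6,981 nt integrative yeast expression plasmid built on YIplac211. It has no yeast replication origin in the feature table, so it must integrate into the budding yeast genome to be maintained. Transformants are selected through the URA3 auxotrophic marker, which is expressed from its own promoter and can be counterselected with 5-FOA. In E. coli it replicates at high copy from a ColE1/pUC-type origin and is selected with ampicillin via β-lactamase. The lacZα, lac promoter/operator, lacI, rop and bom fragments are remnants of the cloning backbone around the insertion site.

The payload is a single fusion open reading frame placed between the constitutive S. cerevisiae ADH1 promoter and the ADH1 terminator. The record describes it as codon-optimized for yeast. It carries an N-terminal myc tag on the engineered ligase E3(1) and a C-terminal CUbo-NLS-VSV module. The annotation software did not mark the myc, NLS or VSV tags. It did detect, in order, a ubiquitin-like segment, a fragment of human RNF31 (HOIP, a ligase that assembles linear M1-linked ubiquitin chains), full-length human FKBP12 (FKBP1A), and a short ubiquitin fragment that presumably corresponds to CUbo, a C-terminal ubiquitin portion. FKBP12 is commonly used as a chemically induced dimerization domain, which fits the inducible design named in the associated publication, although the record does not name a partner or inducer.

This version carries the HOIP C885A substitution, introduced by site-directed mutagenesis, which makes the ligase catalytically inactive. It therefore serves as the ligase-dead negative control for the active E3(1) construct in the Ubiquiton system for inducible, linkage-specific polyubiquitylation in yeast.
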