Addgene plasmid #212738: YIp211-ADH-myc-E3(1) C885A-CUbo-VSV
Purpose: Consitutive expression of myc-E3(1) C885A-CUbo-VSV in budding yeast, catalytic inactive E3(1)
Depositing lab: Helle Ulrich. Depositing organization: Institut fuer Molekulare Biologie (IMB Mainz). Publication: Ubiquiton-An inducible, linkage-specific polyubiquitylation tool. Renz C, Asimaki E, Meister C, Albanese V, Petriukov K, Krapoth NC, Wegmann S, Wollscheid HP, Wong RP, Fulzele A, Chen JX, Leon S, Ulrich HD. Mol Cell. 2024 Jan 18;84(2):386-400.e11. doi: 10.1016/j.molcel.2023.11.016. Epub 2023 Dec 15. PubMed 38103558.
Backbone
  Vector backbone: YIplac211
  Vector type: Yeast Expression ; integrative vector
  Selectable markers: URA3
Growth in bacteria
  Bacterial resistance: Ampicillin, 100 μg/mL
  Growth temperature: 37°C
  Growth strain: Top10
  Copy number: High Copy
Gene/Insert
  Gene/Insert name: E3(1)
  Species: H. sapiens (human), S. cerevisiae (budding yeast)
  Mutation: HOIP(C885A)
  Promoter: ADH1
  Tag / fusion protein: myc (N terminal on insert); CUbo-NLS-VSV (C terminal on insert)
  Cloning method: Unknown
Terms and licenses: Academic/Nonprofit Terms; Industry Terms: Not Available to Industry
Depositor comments: pHU5253; codon-optimized E3(1)-CUbo for budding yeast; cloning method: site-directed mutagenesis
How to cite: YIp211-ADH-myc-E3(1) C885A-CUbo-VSV was a gift from Helle Ulrich (Addgene plasmid # 212738 ; http://n2t.net/addgene:212738 ; RRID:Addgene_212738)
